>Addgene plasmid #73539 | pCW57.1 _3xHA-Ago2_RNAmut | depositor full sequence | sequence record 135890 | Full Sequence
AATTCTCGACCTCGAGACAAATGGCAGTATTCATCCACAATTTTAAAAGAAAAGGGGGGATTGGGGGGTA
CAGTGCAGGGGAAAGAATAGTAGACATAATAGCAACAGACATACAAACTAAAGAATTACAAAAACAAATT
ACAAAAATTCAAAATTTTCGGGTTTATTACAGGGACAGCAGAGATCCACTTTGGCCGCGAATCGATATGT
CGAGTTTACTCCCTATCAGTGATAGAGAACGTATGTCGAGTTTACTCCCTATCAGTGATAGAGAACGATG
TCGAGTTTACTCCCTATCAGTGATAGAGAACGTATGTCGAGTTTACTCCCTATCAGTGATAGAGAACGTA
TGTCGAGTTTACTCCCTATCAGTGATAGAGAACGTATGTCGAGTTTATCCCTATCAGTGATAGAGAACGT
ATGTCGAGTTTACTCCCTATCAGTGATAGAGAACGTATGTCGAGGTAGGCGTGTACGGTGGGAGGCCTAT
ATAAGCAGAGCTCGTTTAGTGAACCGTCAGATCGCCTGGAGAATTGGCCACCATGTACCCATACGATGTT
CCTGACTATGCGGGCTATCCCTATGACGTCCCGGACTATGCAGCATCCTATCCATATGACGTTCCAGATT
ACGCTGGATCCTACTCGGGAGCCGGCCCCGTTCTTGCTTCTCCTGCTCCGACAACATCACCCATCCCAGG
ATATGCCTTCAAACCTCCACCTCGGCCGGACTTCGGCACCACCGGGAGAACAATCAAACTACAGGCCAAT
TTCTTTGAAATGGACATCCCCAAAATTGACATCTATCACTATGAATTGGACATCAAACCTGAGAAACGCC
CTCGGAGAGTGAACAGGGAAATTGTGGAGCACATGGTCCAGCACTTTAAAACTCAGATCTTCGGGGACCG
GAAGCCAGTGTTTGATGGAAGGAAGAATCTGTACACAGCAATGCCCCTTCCGATCGGCAGGGACAAGGTG
GAGCTGGAGGTCACGCTCCCGGGAGAAGGCAAAGATCGCATCTTAAAGGTATCCATCAAGTGGGTGTCGT
GCGTGAGCCTGCAGGCGTTACACGATGCACTTTCGGGGCGGCTGCCCAGCGTCCCCTTCGAGACGATCCA
GGCCCTGGACGTTGTCATGAGGCACTTACCATCCATGAGGTACACCCCTGTTGGCCGTTCCTTCTTCACT
GCATCTGAAGGCTGTTCCAACCCTCTGGGTGGGGGCAGAGAAGTGTGGTTTGGCTTCCATCAGTCCGTCC
GACCTTCTCTTTGGAAAATGATGCTGAATATTGATGTATCGGCAACAGCGTTTTACAAGGCACAGCCAGT
GATCGAGTTTGTTTGTGAAGTTTTGGATTTTAAAAGTATTGAAGAACAACAAAAACCTCTGACAGATTCC
CAAAGGGTAAAGTTTACCAAAGAAATCAAAGGTCTAAAGGTGGAGATAACGCACTGTGGTCAGATGAAGA
GGAAGTACCGTGTCTGCAATGTGACCCGGCGGCCTGCCAGTCACCAAACGTTCCCACTGCAGCAGGAGAG
TGGGCAGACAGTGGAGTGTACAGTGGCCCAGGCTGCCAAGGACAGGCACAAGCTGGTTCTGCGCTACCCC
CACCTCCCGTGTTTACAAGTCGGACAGGAGCAGAAACACACCTACCTTCCTTTGGAGGTCTGTAACATAG
TTGCTGGACAGAGATGTATAAAAAAATTAACAGACGATCAGACCTCAACCATGATCAGAGCAACTGCCAG
GTCAGCACCTGATCGCCAAGAGGAGATCAGCAAACTGATGCGAAGTGCAAGTTTCAATACAGACCCATAT
GTTCGTGAATTTGGAATCATGGTGAAAGATGAGATGACAGATGTGACTGGGCGGGTTCTGCAGCCGCCCT
CCATCCTCTACGGGGGCAGGAACAAAGCAATTGCCACCCCTGTCCAGGGTGTGTGGGACATGCGAAAC
[405 nt withheld, positions 1959-2363]
AACAACATCCTGCTGCCACAGGGCAGGCCTCCAGTGTTCCAGCAACCTGTCATCTTCCTGGGAGCCGATG
TCACCCACCCACCAGCTGGGGATGGGAAGAAACCTTCTATTGCTGCCGTCGTGGGCAGCATGGACGCACA
CCCCAACCGCTACTGTGCCACCGTGCGCGTGCAGCAGCACCGACAGGAGATCATCCAGGACCTGGCTGCC
ATGGTACGAGAGTTGCTCATTCAGTTCTACAAGTCCACCCGCTTCAAGCCCACCCGCATCATCTTCTACC
GCGATGGCGTCTCCGAGGGCCAGTTCCAGCAGGTTCTCCACCATGAGCTCCTGGCCATCAGAGAGGCCTG
CATCAAGCTGGAGAAGGACTATCAGCCAGGAATCACGTTCATCGTGGTGCAGAAGCGGCACCACACACGC
CTCTTCTGCACAGACAAAAATGAGCGGGTTGGGAAGAGTGGGAACATTCCCGCAGGCACAACCGTGGACA
CGAAGATCACCCACCCCACTGAGTTTGACTTCTACCTGTGCAGTCACGCCGGCATCCAGGGGACAGGCCG
TCCTTCCCACTACCACGTGCTTTGGGATGACAATCGTTTTTCTTCTGATGAGCTGCAGATTCTGACCTAC
CAGCTGTGTCACACCTACGTGCGCTGCACACGCTCTGTGTCAATACCCGCGCCAGCTTACTATGCTCACC
TGGTGGCCTTCCGAGCCAGGTACCACCTGGTGGATAAAGAACATGACAGCGCTGAAGGAAGCCATACCTC
TGGGCAGAGCAACGGGCGAGATCACCAAGCGCTGGCCAAGGCGGTCCAGGTCCACCAGGACACACTGCGC
ACCATGTACTTTGCTTGAGGATCCCGGGGTTGGGGTTGCGCCTTTTCCAAGGCAGCCCTGGGTTTGCGCA
GGGACGCGGCTGCTCTGGGCGTGGTTCCGGGAAACGCAGCGGCGCCGACCCTGGGTCTCGCACATTCTTC
ACGTCCGTTCGCAGCGTCACCCGGATCTTCGCCGCTACCCTTGTGGGCCCCCCGGCGACGCTTCCTGCTC
CGCCCCTAAGTCGGGAAGGTTCCTTGCGGTTCGCGGCGTGCCGGACGTGACAAACGGAAGCCGCACGTCT
CACTAGTACCCTCGCAGACGGACAGCGCCAGGGAGCAATGGCAGCGCGCCGACCGCGATGGGCTGTGGCC
AATAGCGGCTGCTCAGCAGGGCGCGCCGAGAGCAGCGGCCGGGAAGGGGCGGTGCGGGAGGCGGGGTGTG
GGGCGGTAGTGTGGGCCCTGTTCCTGCCCGCGCGGTGTTCCGCATTCTGCAAGCCTCCGGAGCGCACGTC
GGCAGTCGGCTCCCTCGTTGACCGAATCACCGACCTCTCTCCCCAGCAATTCACCATGACCGAGTACAAG
CCCACGGTGCGCCTCGCCACCCGCGACGACGTCCCCAGGGCCGTACGCACCCTCGCCGCCGCGTTCGCCG
ACTACCCCGCCACGCGCCACACCGTCGATCCGGACCGCCACATCGAGCGGGTCACCGAGCTGCAAGAACT
CTTCCTCACGCGCGTCGGGCTCGACATCGGCAAGGTGTGGGTCGCGGACGACGGCGCCGCGGTGGCGGTC
TGGACCACGCCGGAGAGCGTCGAAGCGGGGGCGGTGTTCGCCGAGATCGGCCCGCGCATGGCCGAGTTGA
GCGGTTCCCGGCTGGCCGCGCAGCAACAGATGGAAGGCCTCCTGGCGCCGCACCGGCCCAAGGAGCCCGC
GTGGTTCCTGGCCACCGTCGGCGTCTCGCCCGACCACCAGGGCAAGGGTCTGGGCAGCGCCGTCGTGCTC
CCCGGAGTGGAGGCGGCCGAGCGCGCCGGGGTGCCCGCCTTCCTGGAGACCTCCGCGCCCCGCAACCTCC
CCTTCTACGAGCGGCTCGGCTTCACCGTCACCGCCGACGTCGAGGTGCCCGAAGGACCGCGCACCTGGTG
CATGACCCGCAAGCCCGGTGCCGAAGGTAGAGGTTCTCTCCTCACTTGTGGTGATGTTGAAGAAAACCCT
GGTCCAATGTCTAGACTGGACAAGAGCAAAGTCATAAACGGAGCTCTGGAATTACTCAATGGTGTCGGTA
TCGAAGGCCTGACGACAAGGAAACTCGCTCAAAAGCTGGGAGTTGAGCAGCCTACCCTGTACTGGCACGT
GAAGAACAAGCGGGCCCTGCTCGATGCCCTGCCAATCGAGATGCTGGACAGGCATCATACCCACTTCTGC
CCCCTGGAAGGCGAGTCATGGCAAGACTTTCTGCGGAACAACGCCAAGTCATACCGCTGTGCTCTCCTCT
CACATCGCGACGGGGCTAAAGTGCATCTCGGCACCCGCCCAACAGAGAAACAGTACGAAACCCTGGAAAA
TCAGCTCGCGTTCCTGTGTCAGCAAGGCTTCTCCCTGGAGAACGCACTGTACGCTCTGTCCGCCGTGGGC
CACTTTACACTGGGCTGCGTATTGGAGGAACAGGAGCATCAAGTAGCAAAAGAGGAAAGAGAGACACCTA
CCACCGATTCTATGCCCCCACTTCTGAGACAAGCAATTGAGCTGTTCGACCGGCAGGGAGCCGAACCTGC
CTTCCTTTTCGGCCTGGAACTAATCATATGTGGCCTGGAGAAACAGCTAAAGTGCGAAAGCGGCGGGCCG
ACCGACGCCCTTGACGATTTTGACTTAGACATGCTCCCAGCCGATGCCCTTGACGACTTTGACCTTGATA
TGCTGCCTGCTGACGCTCTTGACGATTTTGACCTTGACATGCTCCCCGGGTAACTAAGTAAGGATCGATC
CAAGATATCGTATTCTTAACTATGTTGCTCCTTTTACGCTATGTGGATACGCTGCTTTAATGCCTTTGTA
TCATGCTATTGCTTCCCGTATGGCTTTCATTTTCTCCTCCTTGTATAAATCCTGGTTGCTGTCTCTTTAT
GAGGAGTTGTGGCCCGTTGTCAGGCAACGTGGCGTGGTGTGCACTGTGTTTGCTGACGCAACCCCCACTG
GTTGGGGCATTGCCACCACCTGTCAGCTCCTTTCCGGGACTTTCGCTTTCCCCCTCCCTATTGCCACGGC
GGAACTCATCGCCGCCTGCCTTGCCCGCTGCTGGACAGGGGCTCGGCTGTTGGGCACTGACAATTCCGTG
GTGTTGTCGGGGAAGCTGACGTCCTTTCCATGGCTGCTCGCCTGTGTTGCCACCTGGATTCTGCGCGGGA
CGTCCTTCTGCTACGTCCCTTCGGCCCTCAATCCAGCGGACCTTCCTTCCCGCGGCCTGCTGCCGGCTCT
GCGGCCTCTTCCGCGTCTTCGCCTTCGCCCTCAGACGAGTCGGATCTCCCTTTGGGCCGCCTCCCCGCCT
GTTTCGCCTCGGCGTCCGGACTAGAGGTACCTTTAAGACCAATGACTTACAAGGCAGCTGTAGATCTTAG
CCACTTTTTAAAAGAAAAGGGGGGACTGGAAGGGCTAATTCACTCCCAACGAAGACAAGATCTGCTTTTT
GCTTGTACTGGGTCTCTCTGGTTAGACCAGATCTGAGCCTGGGAGCTCTCTGGCTAACTAGGGAACCCAC
TGCTTAAGCCTCAATAAAGCTTGCCTTGAGTGCTTCAAGTAGTGTGTGCCCGTCTGTTGTGTGACTCTGG
TAACTAGAGATCCCTCAGACCCTTTTAGTCAGTGTGGAAAATCTCTAGCAGTAGTAGTTCATGTCATCTT
ATTATTCAGTATTTATAACTTGCAAAGAAATGAATATCAGAGAGTGAGAGGAACTTGTTTATTGCAGCTT
ATAATGGTTACAAATAAAGCAATAGCATCACAAATTTCACAAATAAAGCATTTTTTTCACTGCATTCTAG
TTGTGGTTTGTCCAAACTCATCAATGTATCTTATCATGTCTGGCTCTAGCTATCCCGCCCCTAACTCCGC
CCATCCCGCCCCTAACTCCGCCCAGTTCCGCCCATTCTCCGCCCCATGGCTGACTAATTTTTTTTATTTA
TGCAGAGGCCGAGGCCGCCTCGGCCTCTGAGCTATTCCAGAAGTAGTGAGGAGGCTTTTTTGGAGGCCTT
TCAAATATGTATCCGCTCATGAGACAATAACCCTGATAAATGCTTCAATAATATTGAAAAAGGAAGAGTA
TGAGTATTCAACATTTCCGTGTCGCCCTTATTCCCTTTTTTGCGGCATTTTGCCTTCCTGTTTTTGCTCA
CCCAGAAACGCTGGTGAAAGTAAAAGATGCTGAAGATCAGTTGGGTGCACGAGTGGGTTACATCGAACTG
GATCTCAACAGCGGTAAGATCCTTGAGAGTTTTCGCCCCGAAGAACGTTTTCCAATGATGAGCACTTTTA
AAGTTCTGCTATGTGGCGCGGTATTATCCCGTATTGACGCCGGGCAAGAGCAACTCGGTCGCCGCATACA
CTATTCTCAGAATGACTTGGTTGAGTACTCACCAGTCACAGAAAAGCATCTTACGGATGGCATGACAGTA
AGAGAATTATGCAGTGCTGCCATAACCATGAGTGATAACACTGCGGCCAACTTACTTCTGACAACGATCG
GAGGACCGAAGGAGCTAACCGCTTTTTTGCACAACATGGGGGATCATGTAACTCGCCTTGATCGTTGGGA
ACCGGAGCTGAATGAAGCCATACCAAACGACGAGCGTGACACCACGATGCCTGTAGCAATGGCAACAACG
TTGCGCAAACTATTAACTGGCGAACTACTTACTCTAGCTTCCCGGCAACAATTAATAGACTGGATGGAGG
CGGATAAAGTTGCAGGACCACTTCTGCGCTCGGCCCTTCCGGCTGGCTGGTTTATTGCTGATAAATCTGG
AGCCGGTGAGCGTGGGTCTCGCGGTATCATTGCAGCACTGGGGCCAGATGGTAAGCCCTCCCGTATCGTA
GTTATCTACACGACGGGGAGTCAGGCAACTATGGATGAACGAAATAGACAGATCGCTGAGATAGGTGCCT
CACTGATTAAGCATTGGTAACTGTCAGACCAAGTTTACTCATATATACTTTAGATTGATTTAAAACTTCA
TTTTTAATTTAAAAGGATCTAGGTGAAGATCCTTTTTGATAATCTCATGACCAAAATCCCTTAACGTGAG
TTTTCGTTCCACTGAGCGTCAGACCCCGTAGAAAAGATCAAAGGATCTTCTTGAGATCCTTTTTTTCTGC
GCGTAATCTGCTGCTTGCAAACAAAAAAACCACCGCTACCAGCGGTGGTTTGTTTGCCGGATCAAGAGCT
ACCAACTCTTTTTCCGAAGGTAACTGGCTTCAGCAGAGCGCAGATACCAAATACTGTTCTTCTAGTGTAG
CCGTAGTTAGGCCACCACTTCAAGAACTCTGTAGCACCGCCTACATACCTCGCTCTGCTAATCCTGTTAC
CAGTGGCTGCTGCCAGTGGCGATAAGTCGTGTCTTACCGGGTTGGACTCAAGACGATAGTTACCGGATAA
GGCGCAGCGGTCGGGCTGAACGGGGGGTTCGTGCACACAGCCCAGCTTGGAGCGAACGACCTACACCGAA
CTGAGATACCTACAGCGTGAGCTATGAGAAAGCGCCACGCTTCCCGAAGGGAGAAAGGCGGACAGGTATC
CGGTAAGCGGCAGGGTCGGAACAGGAGAGCGCACGAGGGAGCTTCCAGGGGGAAACGCCTGGTATCTTTA
TAGTCCTGTCGGGTTTCGCCACCTCTGACTTGAGCGTCGATTTTTGTGATGCTCGTCAGGGGGGCGGAGC
CTATGGAAAAACGCCAGCAACGCGGCCTTTTTACGGTTCCTGGCCTTTTGCTGGCCTTTTGCTCACATGT
TCTTTCCTGCGTTATCCCCTGATTCTGTGGATAACCGTATTACCGCCTTTGAGTGAGCTGATACCGCTCG
CCGCAGCCGAACGACCGAGCGCAGCGAGTCAGTGAGCGAGGAAGCGGAAGAGCGCCCAATACGCAAACCG
CCTCTCCCCGCGCGTTGGCCGATTCATTAATGCAGCTGGCACGACAGGTTTCCCGACTGGAAAGCGGGCA
GTGAGCGCAACGCAATTAATGTGAGTTAGCTCACTCATTAGGCACCCCAGGCTTTACACTTTATGCTTCC
GGCTCGTATGTTGTGTGGAATTGTGAGCGGATAACAATTTCACACAGGAAACAGCTATGACCATGATTAC
GCCAAGCGCGCAATTAACCCTCACTAAAGGGAACAAAAGCTGGAGCTGCAAGCTTAATGTAGTCTTATGC
AATACTCTTGTAGTCTTGCAACATGGTAACGATGAGTTAGCAACATGCCTTACAAGGAGAGAAAAAGCAC
CGTGCATGCCGATTGGTGGAAGTAAGGTGGTACGATCGTGCCTTATTAGGAAGGCAACAGACGGGTCTGA
CATGGATTGGACGAACCACTGAATTGCCGCATTGCAGAGATATTGTATTTAAGTGCCTAGCTCGATACAT
AAACGGGTCTCTCTGGTTAGACCAGATCTGAGCCTGGGAGCTCTCTGGCTAACTAGGGAACCCACTGCTT
AAGCCTCAATAAAGCTTGCCTTGAGTGCTTCAAGTAGTGTGTGCCCGTCTGTTGTGTGACTCTGGTAACT
AGAGATCCCTCAGACCCTTTTAGTCAGTGTGGAAAATCTCTAGCAGTGGCGCCCGAACAGGGACTTGAAA
GCGAAAGGGAAACCAGAGGAGCTCTCTCGACGCAGGACTCGGCTTGCTGAAGCGCGCACGGCAAGAGGCG
AGGGGCGGCGACTGGTGAGTACGCCAAAAATTTTGACTAGCGGAGGCTAGAAGGAGAGAGATGGGTGCGA
GAGCGTCAGTATTAAGCGGGGGAGAATTAGATCGCGATGGGAAAAAATTCGGTTAAGGCCAGGGGGAAAG
AAAAAATATAAATTAAAACATATAGTATGGGCAAGCAGGGAGCTAGAACGATTCGCAGTTAATCCTGGCC
TGTTAGAAACATCAGAAGGCTGTAGACAAATACTGGGACAGCTACAACCATCCCTTCAGACAGGATCAGA
AGAACTTAGATCATTATATAATACAGTAGCAACCCTCTATTGTGTGCATCAAAGGATAGAGATAAAAGAC
ACCAAGGAAGCTTTAGACAAGATAGAGGAAGAGCAAAACAAAAGTAAGACCACCGCACAGCAAGCGGCCG
CTGATCTTCAGACCTGGAGGAGGAGATATGAGGGACAATTGGAGAAGTGAATTATATAAATATAAAGTAG
TAAAAATTGAACCATTAGGAGTAGCACCCACCAAGGCAAAGAGAAGAGTGGTGCAGAGAGAAAAAAGAGC
AGTGGGAATAGGAGCTTTGTTCCTTGGGTTCTTGGGAGCAGCAGGAAGCACTATGGGCGCAGCGTCAATG
ACGCTGACGGTACAGGCCAGACAATTATTGTCTGGTATAGTGCAGCAGCAGAACAATTTGCTGAGGGCTA
TTGAGGCGCAACAGCATCTGTTGCAACTCACAGTCTGGGGCATCAAGCAGCTCCAGGCAAGAATCCTGGC
TGTGGAAAGATACCTAAAGGATCAACAGCTCCTGGGGATTTGGGGTTGCTCTGGAAAACTCATTTGCACC
ACTGCTGTGCCTTGGAATGCTAGTTGGAGTAATAAATCTCTGGAACAGATTTGGAATCACACGACCTGGA
TGGAGTGGGACAGAGAAATTAACAATTACACAAGCTTAATACACTCCTTAATTGAAGAATCGCAAAACCA
GCAAGAAAAGAATGAACAAGAATTATTGGAATTAGATAAATGGGCAAGTTTGTGGAATTGGTTTAACATA
ACAAATTGGCTGTGGTATATAAAATTATTCATAATGATAGTAGGAGGCTTGGTAGGTTTAAGAATAGTTT
TTGCTGTACTTTCTATAGTGAATAGAGTTAGGCAGGGATATTCACCATTATCGTTTCAGACCCACCTCCC
AACCCCGAGGGGAC
Features (pLannotate 1.2.2; 27 found; start..end, strand, type, name):
     41..158     +  misc_feature   cPPT/CTS: central polypurine tract and central termination sequence of HIV-1
    212..526     +  promoter       tight TRE promoter: Tet-responsive promoter PTight, consisting of seven tet operator sequences followed by the minimal CMV promoter
    546..635     +  CDS            3xHA: three tandem HA epitope tags
    645..3218    +  CDS            Ago2 (sequence partly withheld): AGO2_MOUSE - Also known as Eif2c2, Kiaa4215. Experimental evidence at protein level: Swiss-Prot protein existence level 1. Required for RNA-mediated gene silencing (RNAi) by the RNA- induced silencing complex (RISC). The 'minimal RISC' appears to include AGO2 bound to a short guide RNA such as a microRNA (miRNA) or short interfering RNA (siRNA). These guide RNAs direct RISC to complementary mRNAs that are targets for RISC-mediated gene silencing. The precise mechanism of gene silencing depends on the degree of complementarity between the miRNA or siRNA and its target. Binding of RISC to a perf
   3229..3739    +  promoter       hPGK promoter: human phosphoglycerate kinase 1 promoter
   3749..4345    +  CDS            PuroR (fragment): puromycin N-acetyltransferase; pac from Streptomyces; confers resistance to puromycin
   4400..5097    +  CDS            rtTA3 (fragment): reverse tetracycline transactivator 3 activates expression from Tet-responsive promoters in the presence of doxycycline
   5027..5137    +  CDS            VP48: 3 tandem repeats of the minimal activation domain of herpes simplex virus VP16 (Cheng et al., 2013)
   5173..5721    +  misc_feature   WPRE (fragment): woodchuck hepatitis virus posttranscriptional regulatory element
   5747..5818    +  CDS            nef (fragment): NEF_HV1Z2 - Experimental evidence at protein level: Swiss-Prot protein existence level 1. Extracellular Nef protein targets CD4(+) T-lymphocytes for apoptosis by interacting with CXCR4 surface receptors. From Human immunodeficiency virus type 1 group M subtype D (isolate Z2/CDC-Z34) (HIV-1).
   5820..6053    +  LTR            3' LTR (ΔU3): self-inactivating 3' long terminal repeat (LTR) from HIV-1
   6125..6246    +  polyA_signal   SV40 poly(A) signal: SV40 polyadenylation signal
   6286..6421    +  rep_origin     SV40 ori: SV40 origin of replication
   6429..6492    +  promoter       AmpR promoter: bla
   6493..7353    +  CDS            AmpR: β-lactamase; bla; confers resistance to ampicillin, carbenicillin, and related antibiotics
   7524..8112    +  rep_origin     ori: high-copy-number ColE1/pMB1/pBR322/pUC origin of replication
   8295..8387    +  CDS            lacI (fragment): lac repressor; lacI; The lac repressor binds to the lac operator to inhibit transcription in E. coli. This inhibition can be relieved by adding lactose or isopropyl-β-D-thiogalactopyranoside (IPTG).
   8400..8421    +  protein_bind   CAP binding site: CAP binding activates transcription in the presence of cAMP. E. coli catabolite activator protein
   8436..8466    +  promoter       lac promoter: promoter for the E. coli lac operon
   8474..8490    +  protein_bind   lac operator: The lac repressor binds to the lac operator to inhibit transcription in E. coli. This inhibition can be relieved by adding lactose or isopropyl-β-D-thiogalactopyranoside (IPTG). lac repressor encoded by lacI
   8535..8553    +  promoter       T3 promoter: promoter for bacteriophage T3 RNA polymerase
   8581..8807    +  promoter       RSV promoter: Rous sarcoma virus enhancer/promoter
   8808..8988    +  LTR            5' LTR (truncated): truncated 5' long terminal repeat (LTR) from HIV-1
   9035..9160    +  misc_feature   HIV-1 Ψ: packaging signal of human immunodeficiency virus type 1
   9144..9507    +  CDS            HIV-1 gag (fragment): gag protein from human immunodeficiency virus 1; gag
   9653..9886    +  misc_feature   RRE: The Rev response element (RRE) of HIV-1 allows for Rev-dependent mRNA export from the nucleus to the cytoplasm.
  10263..10287   +  CDS            Rev (fragment): human immunodeficiency virus 1 (HIV-1) Rev protein; rev; enhances nuclear export of unspliced and incompletely spliced viral mRNAs
