[The description below was written by a language model from this plasmid's Addgene catalogue record and pLannotate feature annotations shown in this document.]
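Description:
pCW57.1 _3xHA-Ago2_RNAmut is a doxycycline-inducible ("Tet-On") lentiviral expression plasmid built on the all-in-one pCW57.1 backbone, designed to deliver a mutant mouse Argonaute 2 into mammalian cells. In bacteria it is maintained through a high-copy ColE1/pUC-type origin and an ampicillin resistance gene. The lentiviral portion has a third-generation, self-inactivating layout: an RSV promoter drives a truncated HIV-1 5' LTR, followed by the Ψ packaging signal, a gag fragment, the Rev response element and the cPPT/CTS, with a WPRE and a ΔU3 3' LTR closing the transfer cassette. An SV40 polyadenylation signal and SV40 origin lie just downstream.

The payload is the mouse Ago2 coding sequence fused at its N terminus to three tandem HA epitope tags and placed under the tight TRE promoter (seven tet operators upstream of a minimal CMV promoter). According to the catalogue entry, the insert carries Y311A and F312A substitutions in the PAZ domain, which make it a small RNA-binding mutant; it was introduced by recombination-based cloning into the linearised backbone. Downstream, a constitutive human PGK promoter drives a puromycin resistance gene followed by the reverse tetracycline transactivator rtTA3. How the two coding sequences are joined is not annotated. Transduced cells can therefore be selected with puromycin and already express the transactivator needed to switch on the tagged Ago2 mutant when doxycycline is added. The HA tag allows detection or immunoprecipitation of the protein. The associated publication concerns the requirement for Argonaute 2 in extra-embryonic endoderm differentiation of mouse embryonic stem cells. This suggests a use in testing whether that function depends on small RNA binding, though the record does not say so.
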