Addgene plasmid #73539: pCW57.1 _3xHA-Ago2_RNAmut
Purpose: Inducible lentiviral expression of Ago2_RNAmut
Depositing lab: Constance Ciaudo. Depositing organization: ETH Zurich (Swiss Federal Institute of Technology). Publication: Argonaute 2 Is Required for Extra-embryonic Endoderm Differentiation of Mouse Embryonic Stem Cells. Ngondo RP, Cirera-Salinas D, Yu J, Wischnewski H, Bodak M, Vandormael-Pournin S, Geiselmann A, Wettstein R, Luitz J, Cohen-Tannoudji M, Ciaudo C. Stem Cell Reports. 2018 Jan 24. pii: S2213-6711(17)30571-4. doi: 10.1016/j.stemcr.2017.12.023. PubMed 29396181.
Backbone
  Vector backbone: pCW57.1
  Backbone manufacturer: David Root (Addgene plasmid # 41393)
  Backbone size w/o insert (bp): 9354
  Vector type: Mammalian Expression, Lentiviral
  Selectable markers: Puromycin
Growth in bacteria
  Bacterial resistance: Ampicillin, 100 μg/mL
  Growth temperature: 37°C
  Growth strain: NEB Stable
  Growth instructions: Note that this plasmid grows slowly. Liquid cultures may need to be incubated up to two days for substantial growth.
  Copy number: Unknown
Gene/Insert
  Gene/Insert name: Ago2
  Species: M. musculus (mouse)
  Mutation: Small RNA binding mutant PAZ domain Y311A and F312A
  Entrez Gene: Ago2 (a.k.a. 1110029L17Rik, 2310051F07Rik, Eif2c2, Gerp95, Gm10365, mKIAA4215)
  Promoter: TRE promoter, Tet ON
  Tag / fusion protein: 3xHA (N terminal on insert)
  Cloning method: Ligation Independent Cloning
  Sequencing primers: 5′ LNCX; 3′ GAACGGACGTGAAGAATGTG
Terms and licenses: Academic/Nonprofit Terms; Industry Terms: Not Available to Industry
Depositor comments: Vector linearized using NheI/BamH1 sites. Insert cloned by recombination using In-Fusion cloning. Note that this plasmid grows slowly. Liquid cultures may need to be incubated up to two days for substantial growth.
How to cite: pCW57.1 _3xHA-Ago2_RNAmut was a gift from Constance Ciaudo (Addgene plasmid # 73539 ; http://n2t.net/addgene:73539 ; RRID:Addgene_73539)
