>Addgene plasmid #73539 | pCW57.1 _3xHA-Ago2_RNAmut | addgene partial sequence | sequence record 139834 | LNCX 5'-AGCTCGTTTAGTGAACCGTCAGATC-3'
ATGTTCCTGACTATGCGGGCTATCCCTATGACGTCCCGGACTATGCAGCATCCTATCCATATGACGTTCC
AGATTACGCTGGATCCTACTCGGGAGCCGGCCCCGTTCTTGCTTCTCCTGCTCCGACAACATCACCCATC
CCAGGATATGCCTTCAAACCTCCACCTCGGCCGGACTTCGGCACCACCGGGAGAACAATCAAACTACAGG
CCAATTTCTTTGAAATGGACATCCCCAAAATTGACATCTATCACTATGAATTGGACATCAAACCTGAGAA
ACGCCCTCGGAGAGTGAACAGGGAAATTGTGGAGCACATGGTCCAGCACTTTAAAACTCAGATCTTCGGG
GACCGGAAGCCAGTGTTTGATGGAAGGAAGAATCTGTACACAGCAATGCCCCTTCCGATCGGCAGGGACA
AGGTGGAGCTGGAGGTCACGCTCCCGGGAGAAGGCAAAGATCGCATCTTAAAGGTATCCATCAAGTGGGT
GTCGTGCGTGAGCCTGCAGGCGTTACACGATGCACTTTCGGGGCGGCTGCCCAGCGTCCCCTTCGAGACG
ATCCAGGCCCTGGACGTTGTCATGAGGCACTTACCATCCATGAGGTACACCCCTGTTGGCCGTTCCTTCT
TCACTGCATCTGAAGGCTGTTCCAACCCTCTGGGTGGGGGCAGAGAAGTGTGGTTTGGCTTCCATCAGTC
CGTCCGACCTTCTCTTTGGAAAATGATGCTGAATATTGATGTATCGGCAACAGCGTTTTACAAGGCACAG
CCAGTGATCGAGTTTGTTTGTGAAGTTT
