>Addgene plasmid #73539 | pCW57.1 _3xHA-Ago2_RNAmut | addgene partial sequence | sequence record 145610 | pLJM1-3 5'-GACGTGAAGAATGTGCGAGA-3'
AGCAGCCGCGTCCCTGCGCAAACCCAGGGCTGCCTTGGAAAAGGCGCAACCCCAACCCCGGGATCCTCAA
GCAAAGTACATGGTGCGCAGTGTGTCCTGGTGGACCTGGACCGCCTTGGCCAGCGCTTGGTGATCTCGCC
CGTTGCTCTGCCCAGAGGTATGGCTTCCTTCAGCGCTGTCATGTTCTTTATCCACCAGGTGGTACCTGGC
TCGGAAGGCCACCAGGTGAGCATAGTAAGCTGGCGCGGGTATTGACACAGAGCGTGTGCAGCGCACGTAG
GTGTGACACAGCTGGTAGGTCAGAATCTGCAGCTCATCAGAAGAAAAACGATTGTCATCCCAAAGCACGT
GGTAGTGGGAAGGACGGCCTGTCCCCTGGATGCCGGCGTGACTGCACAGGTAGAAGTCAAACTCAGTGGG
GTGGGTGATCTTCGTGTCCACGGTTGTGCCTGCGGGAATGTTCCCACTCTTCCCAACCCGCTCATTTTTG
TCTGTGCAGAAGAGGCGTGTGTGGTGCCGCTTCTGCACCACGATGAACGTGATTCCTGGCTGATAGTCCT
TCTCCAGCTTGATGCAGGCCTCTCTGATGGCCAGGAGCTCATGGTGGAGAACCTGCTGGAACTGGCCCTC
GGAGACGCCATCGCGGTAGAAGATGATGCGGGTGGGCTTGAAGCGGGTGGACTTGTAGAACTGAATGAGC
AACTCTCGTACCATGGCAGCCAGGTCCTGGATGATCTCCTGTCGGTGCTGCTGCACGCGCACGGTGGCAC
AGTAGCGGTTGGGGTGTGCGTCCATGCTGCCCACGACGGCAGCAATAGAAGGTTTCTTCCCATCCC
