>Addgene plasmid #73539 | pCW57.1 _3xHA-Ago2_RNAmut | addgene partial sequence | sequence record 145611 | hAgo2-F 5'-ATGGACATCCCCAAAATTGA-3'
ACGCCCTCGGAGAGTGAACAGGGAAATTGTGGAGCACATGGTCCAGCACTTTAAAACTCAGATCTTCGGG
GACCGGAAGCCAGTGTTTGATGGAAGGAAGAATCTGTACACAGCAATGCCCCTTCCGATCGGCAGGGACA
AGGTGGAGCTGGAGGTCACGCTCCCGGGAGAAGGCAAAGATCGCATCTTAAAGGTATCCATCAAGTGGGT
GTCGTGCGTGAGCCTGCAGGCGTTACACGATGCACTTTCGGGGCGGCTGCCCAGCGTCCCCTTCGAGACG
ATCCAGGCCCTGGACGTTGTCATGAGGCACTTACCATCCATGAGGTACACCCCTGTTGGCCGTTCCTTCT
TCACTGCATCTGAAGGCTGTTCCAACCCTCTGGGTGGGGGCAGAGAAGTGTGGTTTGGCTTCCATCAGTC
CGTCCGACCTTCTCTTTGGAAAATGATGCTGAATATTGATGTATCGGCAACAGCGTTTTACAAGGCACAG
CCAGTGATCGAGTTTGTTTGTGAAGTTTTGGATTTTAAAAGTATTGAAGAACAACAAAAACCTCTGACAG
ATTCCCAAAGGGTAAAGTTTACCAAAGAAATCAAAGGTCTAAAGGTGGAGATAACGCACTGTGGTCAGAT
GAAGAGGAAGTACCGTGTCTGCAATGTGACCCGGCGGCCTGCCAGTCACCAAACGTTCCCACTGCAGCAG
GAGAGTGGGCAGACAGTGGAGTGTACAGTGGCCCAGGCTGCCAAGGACAGGCACAAGCTGGTTCTGCGCT
ACCCCCACCTCCCGTGTTTACAAGTCGGACAGGAGCAGAAACACACCTACCTTCCTT
